>Addgene plasmid #156640 | pD649-HAsp-CD200R1L-Fc(DAPA)-AviTag-6xHis | depositor full sequence | sequence record 302389 | Full Sequence
TTTCAATATTATTGAAGCATTTATCAGGGTTATTGTCTCATGAGCGGATACATATTTGAATGTATTTAGA
AAAATAAACAAATAGGGGTCAGTGTTACAACCAATTAACCAATTCTGAACATTATCGCGAGCCCATTTAT
ACCTGAATATGGCTCATAACACCCCTTGCTCATGACCAAAATCCCTTAACGTGAGTTACGCGCGCGTCGT
TCCACTGAGCGTCAGACCCCGTAGAAAAGATCAAAGGATCTTCTTGAGATCCTTTTTTTCTGCGCGTAAT
CTGCTGCTTGCAAACAAAAAAACCACCGCTACCAGCGGTGGTTTGTTTGCCGGATCAAGAGCTACCAACT
CTTTTTCCGAAGGTAACTGGCTTCAGCAGAGCGCAGATACCAAATACTGTTCTTCTAGTGTAGCCGTAGT
TAGCCCACCACTTCAAGAACTCTGTAGCACCGCCTACATACCTCGCTCTGCTAATCCTGTTACCAGTGGC
TGCTGCCAGTGGCGATAAGTCGTGTCTTACCGGGTTGGACTCAAGACGATAGTTACCGGATAAGGCGCAG
CGGTCGGGCTGAACGGGGGGTTCGTGCACACAGCCCAGCTTGGAGCGAACGACCTACACCGAACTGAGAT
ACCTACAGCGTGAGCTATGAGAAAGCGCCACGCTTCCCGAAGGGAGAAAGGCGGACAGGTATCCGGTAAG
CGGCAGGGTCGGAACAGGAGAGCGCACGAGGGAGCTTCCAGGGGGAAACGCCTGGTATCTTTATAGTCCT
GTCGGGTTTCGCCACCTCTGACTTGAGCGTCGATTTTTGTGATGCTCGTCAGGGGGGCGGAGCCTATGGA
AAAACGCCAGCAACGCGGCCTTTTTACGGTTCCTGGCCTTTTGCTGGCCTTTTGCTCACATGTTCTTTCC
TGCGTTATCCCCTGATTCTGTGGATAACCGTATTACCGCCTTTGAGTGAGCTGATACCGCTCGCCGCAGC
CGAACGACCGAGCGCAGCGAGTCAGTGAGCGAGGAAGCGGAAGGCGAGAGTAGGGAACTGCCAGGCATCA
AACTAAGCAGAAGGCCCCTGACGGATGGCCTTTTTGCGTTTCTACAAACTCTTTCTGTGTTGTAAAACGA
CGGCCAGTCTTAAGCTCGGGCCCCCTGGGCGGTTCTGATAACGAGTAATCGTTAATCCGCAAATAACGTA
AAAACCCGCTTCGGCGGGTTTTTTTATGGGGGGAGTTTAGGGAAAGAGCATTTGTCAGAATATTTAAGGG
CGCCTGTCACTTTGCTTGATATATGAGAATTATTTAACCTTATAAATGAGAAAAAAGCAACGCACTTTAA
ATAAGATACGTTGCTTTTTCGATTGATGAACACCTATAATTAAACTATTCATCTATTATTTATGATTTTT
TGTATATACAATATTTCTAGTTTGTTAAAGAGAATTAAGAAAATAAATCTCGAAAATAATAAAGGGAAAA
TCAGTTTTTGATATCAAAATTATACATGTCAACGATAATACAAAATATAATACAAACTATAAGATGTTAT
CAGTATTTATTATCATTTAGAATAAATTTTGTGTCGCCCTTAATTGTGAGCGGATAACAATTACGAGCTT
CATGCACAGTGGCGTTGACTCAATATTGGCCATTAGCCATATTATTCATTGGTTATATAGCATAAATCAA
TATTGGCTATTGGCCATTGCATACGTTGTATCTATATCATAATATGTACATTTATATTGGCTCATGTCCA
ATATGACCGCCATGTTGGCATTGATTATTGACTAGTTATTAATAGTAATCAATTACGGGGTCATTAGTTC
ATAGCCCATATATGGAGTTCCGCGTTACATAACTTACGGTAAATGGCCCGCCTGGCTGACCGCCCAACGA
CCCCCGCCCATTGACGTCAATAATGACGTATGTTCCCATAGTAACGCCAATAGGGACTTTCCATTGACGT
CAATGGGTGGAGTATTTACGGTAAACTGCCCACTTGGCAGTACATCAAGTGTATCATATGCCAAGTACGC
CCCCTATTGACGTCAATGACGGTAAATGGCCCGCCTGGCATTATGCCCAGTACATGACCTTATGGGACTT
TCCTACTTGGCAGTACATCTACGTATTAGTCATCGCTATTACCATGGTGATGCGGTTTTGGCAGTACATC
AATGGGCGTGGATAGCGGTTTGACTCACGGGGATTTCCAAGTCTCCACCCCATTGACGTCAATGGGAGTT
TGTTTTGGCACCAAAATCAACGGGACTTTCCAAAATGTCGTAACAACTCCGCCCCATTGACGCAAATGGG
CGGTAGGCGTGTACGGTGGGAGGTCTATATAAGCAGAGCTCGTTTAGTGAACCGTCAGATCGCCTGGAGA
CGCCATCCACGCTGTTTTGACCTCCATAGAAGACACCGGGACCGATCCAGCCTCCGCGGCCGGGAACGGT
GCATTGGAACGCGGATTCCCCGTGCCAAGAGTGACGTAAGTACCGCCTATAGAGTCTATAGGCCCACCCC
CTTGGCTTCGTTAGAACGCGGCTACAATTAATACATAACCTTATGTATCATACACATACGATTTAGGTGA
CACTATAGAATAACATCCACTTTGCCTTTCTCTCCACAGGTGTCCACTCCCAGGTCCAACTGCACCTCGG
TTCTATCGAAAACGCGCCTGCTAGCGCCACCATGAAGACCATCATTGCCCTGAGCTACATCTTCTGCCTG
GTGTTCGCTGCGGCCGCCGGAAAGCAGATGACCCAGAACTACAGCACCATCTTCGCCGAGGGCAACATCA
GCCAGCCAGTGCTGATGGACATCAACGCCGTGCTGTGCTGTCCTCCTATCGCTCTGCGGAACCTGATCAT
CATCACCTGGGAGATCATCCTGAGAGGCCAGCCTAGCTGCACCAAGGCCTACAAGAAAGAGACAAACGAG
ACAAAAGAAACGAACTGCACCGTGGAACGGATCACATGGGTGTCCAGACCTGACCAGAACAGCGACCTGC
AGATCAGACCCGTGGATACCACACACGACGGCTACTACAGAGGCATCGTGGTCACCCCTGACGGCAACTT
CCACAGAGGCTACCATCTGCAAGTGCTCGTGACCCCTGAAGTGAACCTGTTCCAGAGCCGGAATATCACC
GCCGTGTGTAAAGCCGTGACAGGCAAGCCTGCCGCTCAGATCTCTTGGATTCCTGAGGGCAGCATCCTGG
CCACCAAGCAAGAGTATTGGGGCAATGGCACCGTGACCGTGAAGTCCACATGTCCTTGGGAGGGCCACAA
GAGCACAGTGACCTGTCATGTGTCTCACCTGACCGGCAACAAGAGCCTGAGCGTGAAGCTGAATAGCGGC
CTGAGAACAAGCGGCAGCCCTGCTCTTTCTCTGCTTGGCGCGCCGGGCGGCGACAAGACCCACACCTGCC
CCCCCTGCCCAGCTCCAGAACTGCTGGGAGGGCCTTCCGTGTTCCTGTTCCCCCCCAAGCCCAAGGACAC
CCTGATGATCAGCAGGACCCCCGAGGTGACCTGCGTGGTGGTGGCCGTGTCCCACGAGGACCCAGAGGTG
AAGTTCAACTGGTACGTGGACGGCGTGGAGGTGCACAACGCCAAGACCAAGCCCAGAGAGGAGCAGTACA
ACAGCACCTACAGGGTGGTGTCCGTGCTGACCGTGCTGCACCAGGACTGGCTGAACGGCAAAGAATACAA
GTGCAAAGTCTCCAACAAGGCCCTGGCTGCCCCAATCGAAAAGACAATCAGCAAGGCCAAGGGCCAGCCA
CGGGAGCCCCAGGTGTACACCCTGCCCCCCAGCCGGGAGGAGATGACCAAGAACCAGGTGTCCCTGACCT
GTCTGGTGAAGGGCTTCTACCCCAGCGATATCGCCGTGGAGTGGGAGAGCAACGGCCAGCCCGAGAACAA
CTACAAGACCACCCCCCCAGTGCTGGACAGCGACGGCAGCTTCTTCCTGTACAGCAAGCTGACCGTGGAC
AAGTCCAGGTGGCAGCAGGGCAACGTGTTCAGCTGCAGCGTGATGCACGAGGCCCTGCACAACCACTACA
CCCAGAAGTCCCTGAGCCTGAGCCCCGGCGGCAGCGGTCTTAATGATATTTTCGAGGCTCAGAAGATTGA
GTGGCATGAACACCACCACCATCACCACTAAGGCCGGCCTGTAGTCACTGGCACAACGCGTTACCCGGTA
AGCCAATCGGGTATACACGGTCGTCATACTGCAGACAGGGTTCTTCTACTTTGCAAGATAGTCTTGAGTA
GTAAAATAAATAGATAGAGAAAATCAGCCTCGACTGTGCCTTCTAGTTGCCAGCCATCTGTTGTTTGCCC
CTCCCCCGTGCCTTCCTTGACCCTGGAAGGTGCCACTCCCACTGTCCTTTCCTAATAAAATGAGGAAATT
GCATCACAACACTCAACCCTATCTCGGTCTATTCTTTTGATTTATAAGGGATTTTGCCGATTTCGGCCTA
TTGGTTAAAAAATGAGCTGATTTAACAAAAATTTAACGCGAATTAATTCTGTGGAATGTGTGTCAGTTAG
GGTGTGGAAAGTCCCCAGGCTCCCCAGCAGGCAGAAGTATGCAAAGCATGCATCTCAATTAGTCAGCAAC
CAGGTGTGGAAAGTCCCCAGGCTCCCCAGCAGGCAGAAGTATGCAAAGCATGCATCTCAATTAGTCAGCA
ACCATAGTCCCGCCCCTAACTCCGCCCATCCCGCCCCTAACTCCGCCCAGTTCCGCCCATTCTCCGCCCC
ATGGCTGACTAATTTTTTTTATTTATGCAGAGGCCGAGGCCGCCTCTGCCTCTGAGCTATTCCAGAAGTA
GTGAGGAGGCTTTTTTGGAGGCCTAGGCTTTTGCAAAAAGCTCCCGGGAGCTTGTATATCCATTTTCGGA
TCTGATCAGCACGTGTTGACAATTAATCATCGGCATAGTATATCGGCATAGTATAATACGACAAGGTGAG
GAACTAAACCATGACCGAGTACAAGCCCACGGTGCGCCTCGCCACCCGCGACGACGTCCCCAGGGCCGTA
CGCACCCTCGCCGCCGCGTTCGCCGACTACCCCGCCACGCGCCACACCGTCGATCCGGACCGCCACATCG
AGCGGGTCACCGAGCTGCAAGAACTCTTCCTCACGCGCGTCGGGCTCGACATCGGCAAGGTGTGGGTCGC
GGACGACGGCGCCGCGGTGGCGGTCTGGACCACGCCGGAGAGCGTCGAAGCGGGGGCGGTGTTCGCCGAG
ATCGGCCCGCGCATGGCCGAGTTGAGCGGTTCCCGGCTGGCCGCGCAGCAACAGATGGAAGGCCTCCTGG
CGCCGCACCGGCCCAAGGAGCCCGCGTGGTTCCTGGCCACCGTCGGCGTCTCGCCCGACCACCAGGGCAA
GGGTCTGGGCAGCGCCGTCGTGCTCCCCGGAGTGGAGGCGGCCGAGCGCGCCGGGGTGCCCGCCTTCCTG
GAGACATCCGCGCCCCGCAACCTCCCCTTCTACGAGCGGCTCGGCTTCACCGTCACCGCCGACGTCGAGG
TGCCCGAAGGACCGCGCACCTGGTGCATGACCCGCAAGCCCGGTGCCTGACACGTGCTACGAGATTTCGA
TTCCACCGCCGCCTTCTATGAAAGGTTGGGCTTCGGAATCGTTTTCCGGGACGCCGGCTGGATGATCCTC
CAGCGCGGGGATCTCATGCTGGAGTTCTTCGCCCACCCCAACTTGTTTATTGCAGCTTATAATGGTTACA
AATAAAGCAATAGCATCACAAATTTCACAAATAAAGCATTTTTTTCACTGCATTCTAGTTGTGGTTTGTC
CAAACTCATCAATGTATCTTATCATGTCTGTATACCGTCGACCTCTAGCTAGAGCTTGGCGTAATCATGG
TCATTACCAATGCTTAATCAGTGAGGCACCTATCTCAGCGATCTGTCTATTTCGTTCATCCATAGTTGCC
TGACTCCCCGTCGTGTAGATAACTACGATACGGGAGGGCTTACCATCTGGCCCCAGCGCTGCGATGATAC
CGCGAGAACCACGCTCACCGGCTCCGGATTTATCAGCAATAAACCAGCCAGCCGGAAGGGCCGAGCGCAG
AAGTGGTCCTGCAACTTTATCCGCCTCCATCCAGTCTATTAATTGTTGCCGGGAAGCTAGAGTAAGTAGT
TCGCCAGTTAATAGTTTGCGCAACGTTGTTGCCATCGCTACAGGCATCGTGGTGTCACGCTCGTCGTTTG
GTATGGCTTCATTCAGCTCCGGTTCCCAACGATCAAGGCGAGTTACATGATCCCCCATGTTGTGCAAAAA
AGCGGTTAGCTCCTTCGGTCCTCCGATCGTTGTCAGAAGTAAGTTGGCCGCAGTGTTATCACTCATGGTT
ATGGCAGCACTGCATAATTCTCTTACTGTCATGCCATCCGTAAGATGCTTTTCTGTGACTGGTGAGTACT
CAACCAAGTCATTCTGAGAATAGTGTATGCGGCGACCGAGTTGCTCTTGCCCGGCGTCAATACGGGATAA
TACCGCGCCACATAGCAGAACTTTAAAAGTGCTCATCATTGGAAAACGTTCTTCGGGGCGAAAACTCTCA
AGGATCTTACCGCTGTTGAGATCCAGTTCGATGTAACCCACTCGTGCACCCAACTGATCTTCAGCATCTT
TTACTTTCACCAGCGTTTCTGGGTGAGCAAAAACAGGAAGGCAAAATGCCGCAAAAAAGGGAATAAGGGC
GACACGGAAATGTTGAATACTCATATTCTTCCTT
Features (pLannotate 1.2.2; 20 found; start..end, strand, type, name):
    119..143     -  CDS            KanR (fragment): aminoglycoside phosphotransferase; aph(3')-Ia; confers resistance to kanamycin
    254..842     +  rep_origin     ori: high-copy-number ColE1/pMB1/pBR322/pUC origin of replication
   1067..1084    +  terminator     rrnB T2 terminator (fragment): transcription terminator T2 from the E. coli rrnB gene
   1109..1128    -  CDS            lacZα (fragment): LacZα fragment of β-galactosidase; lacZ fragment
   1584..1600    +  protein_bind   lac operator: The lac repressor binds to the lac operator to inhibit transcription in E. coli. This inhibition can be relieved by adding lactose or isopropyl-β-D-thiogalactopyranoside (IPTG). lac repressor encoded by lacI
   1843..2146    +  enhancer       CMV enhancer: human cytomegalovirus immediate early enhancer
   2147..2350    +  promoter       CMV promoter: human cytomegalovirus (CMV) immediate early promoter
   2486..2529    +  intron         CMV intron (fragment): modified intron A from human cytomegalovirus
   2581..2599    +  promoter       SP6 promoter: promoter for bacteriophage SP6 RNA polymerase
   2603..2640    +  CDS            IgH signal sequence (fragment): signal sequence from the mouse immunoglobulin heavy chain variable region
   3253..4089    +  CDS            IGHG4 (fragment): IGHG4_HUMAN - Experimental evidence at protein level: Swiss-Prot protein existence level 1. Constant region of immunoglobulin heavy chains. Immunoglobulins, also known as antibodies, are membrane-bound or secreted glycoproteins produced by B lymphocytes. In the recognition phase of humoral immunity, the membrane-bound immunoglobulins serve as receptors which, upon binding of a specific antigen, trigger the clonal expansion and differentiation of B lymphocytes into immunoglobulins- secreting plasma cells. Secreted immunoglobulins mediate the effector phase of humoral immunity, which results in
   4304..4415    +  polyA_signal   bGH poly(A) signal: bovine growth hormone polyadenylation signal
   4416..4524    +  rep_origin     f1 ori (fragment): f1 bacteriophage origin of replication; arrow indicates direction of (+) strand synthesis
   4538..4867    +  promoter       SV40 promoter: SV40 enhancer and early promoter
   4915..4962    +  promoter       EM7 promoter: synthetic bacterial promoter&nbsp
   4981..5580    +  CDS            PuroR (fragment): puromycin N-acetyltransferase; pac from Streptomyces; confers resistance to puromycin
   5590..5715    +  CDS            ble (fragment): BLE_KLEPN - Experimental evidence at protein level: Swiss-Prot protein existence level 1. Binding protein with a strong affinity to the bleomycin family of antibiotics. Binds to CL990; an antimitotic-antibiotic compound. From Klebsiella pneumoniae.
   5710..5831    +  polyA_signal   SV40 poly(A) signal: SV40 polyadenylation signal
   5884..6744    -  CDS            AmpR: β-lactamase; bla; confers resistance to ampicillin, carbenicillin, and related antibiotics
   6747..89      -  promoter       AmpR promoter (fragment) (across the origin): bla
