[The description below was written by a language model from this plasmid's Addgene catalogue record and pLannotate feature annotations shown in this document.]
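Description:
pD649-HAsp-CD200R1L-Fc(DAPA)-AviTag-6xHis is a mammalian expression plasmid built on the pD649 backbone for producing a secreted, Fc-fused form of the extracellular domain of human CD200R1L (also called CD200R2 or MO2R2). It is propagated in E. coli as a high-copy plasmid through a ColE1/pUC-type origin and selected with ampicillin via the β-lactamase gene. The annotated sequence is 6,754 nt, consistent with the stated backbone plus a 648 bp insert.

Expression is driven by the CMV immediate-early enhancer and promoter, followed by a fragment of CMV intron A and an SP6 promoter that also serves as a sequencing primer site. The open reading frame begins with a signal peptide, named HAsp in the construct title; the automated annotation matches part of this region to an immunoglobulin heavy chain signal sequence. This peptide directs the protein into the secretory pathway. The CD200R1L ectodomain sits between retained 5′ and 3′ restriction sites and is joined at its C terminus to a human IgG Fc region, which the annotation tool matched to IGHG4. The Fc carries the D265A and P329A (DAPA) substitutions, generally used to reduce Fc effector binding. An AviTag for site-specific enzymatic biotinylation and a 6xHis tag for metal-affinity purification follow, and transcription ends at a bGH polyadenylation signal. A separate SV40/EM7 promoter cassette containing a puromycin N-acetyltransferase sequence with an SV40 poly(A) signal is annotated and could allow selection in mammalian cells, though the record does not comment on its use. The short KanR, lacZα, ble and f1 ori fragments appear to be backbone remnants.

The construct belongs to a collection made for systematic screening of human IgSF cell-surface protein interactions. The depositor notes that some plasmids in the set may carry an IS4-like transposase insertion upstream of the CMV promoter; none is annotated here.
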