Addgene plasmid #156640: pD649-HAsp-CD200R1L-Fc(DAPA)-AviTag-6xHis
Purpose: Mammalian expression of cell-surface protein extracellular domain fused to Fc(DAPA)-Avi-6xHis. Protein is secreted from cells.
Depositing lab: Chris Garcia. Depositing organization: Stanford University. Publication: A Human IgSF Cell-Surface Interactome Reveals a Complex Network of Protein-Protein Interactions. Wojtowicz WM, Vielmetter J, Fernandes RA, Siepe DH, Eastman CL, Chisholm GB, Cox S, Klock H, Anderson PW, Rue SM, Miller JJ, Glaser SM, Bragstad ML, Vance J, Lam AW, Lesley SA, Zinn K, Garcia KC. Cell. 2020 Aug 20;182(4):1027-1043.e17. doi: 10.1016/j.cell.2020.07.025. PubMed 32822567.
Backbone
  Vector backbone: pD649
  Backbone size w/o insert (bp): 6106
  Vector type: Mammalian Expression
Growth in bacteria
  Bacterial resistance: Ampicillin, 100 μg/mL
  Growth temperature: 37°C
  Growth strain: DH5alpha
  Copy number: High Copy
Gene/Insert
  Gene/Insert name: CD200R1L (alt name: MO2R2)
  Species: H. sapiens (human)
  Insert size (bp): 648
  Mutation: Fc region of human IgG contains D265A and P329A mutations (DAPA)
  Entrez Gene: CD200R1L (a.k.a. CD200R2, CD200RLa)
  Promoter: CMV/SP6
  Tag / fusion protein: Fc(DAPA)-AviTag-6xHis (C terminal on backbone)
  Cloning method: Restriction Enzyme; 5′ cloning site GCGGCCGC (not destroyed); 3′ cloning site GGCGCGCC (not destroyed)
  Sequencing primers: 5′ ATTTAGGTGACACTATAG; 3′ CACGTACCAGTTGAACTTCACC
Resource information
  A portion of this plasmid was derived from a plasmid made by: synthesis by ThermoFisher
Terms and licenses: Academic/Nonprofit Terms; Industry Terms: Not Available to Industry
Depositor comments: Some plasmids in this collection may have an IS4-like element ISVsa5 family transposase upstream of the CMV promoter.
How to cite: pD649-HAsp-CD200R1L-Fc(DAPA)-AviTag-6xHis was a gift from Chris Garcia (Addgene plasmid # 156640 ; http://n2t.net/addgene:156640 ; RRID:Addgene_156640)
