>Addgene plasmid #156640 | pD649-HAsp-CD200R1L-Fc(DAPA)-AviTag-6xHis | depositor partial sequence | sequence record 302390 | insert (extracellular domain)
GGAAAGCAGATGACCCAGAACTACAGCACCATCTTCGCCGAGGGCAACATCAGCCAGCCAGTGCTGATGG
ACATCAACGCCGTGCTGTGCTGTCCTCCTATCGCTCTGCGGAACCTGATCATCATCACCTGGGAGATCAT
CCTGAGAGGCCAGCCTAGCTGCACCAAGGCCTACAAGAAAGAGACAAACGAGACAAAAGAAACGAACTGC
ACCGTGGAACGGATCACATGGGTGTCCAGACCTGACCAGAACAGCGACCTGCAGATCAGACCCGTGGATA
CCACACACGACGGCTACTACAGAGGCATCGTGGTCACCCCTGACGGCAACTTCCACAGAGGCTACCATCT
GCAAGTGCTCGTGACCCCTGAAGTGAACCTGTTCCAGAGCCGGAATATCACCGCCGTGTGTAAAGCCGTG
ACAGGCAAGCCTGCCGCTCAGATCTCTTGGATTCCTGAGGGCAGCATCCTGGCCACCAAGCAAGAGTATT
GGGGCAATGGCACCGTGACCGTGAAGTCCACATGTCCTTGGGAGGGCCACAAGAGCACAGTGACCTGTCA
TGTGTCTCACCTGACCGGCAACAAGAGCCTGAGCGTGAAGCTGAATAGCGGCCTGAGAACAAGCGGCAGC
CCTGCTCTTTCTCTGCTT
